>Addgene plasmid #69799 | NM-01 | depositor partial sequence | sequence record 123537 | fw
GGGGGCGGGATAATTTCCCCTTCTAGGAATAATTTTGTTTAACTTTAAGAAGGAGATATACATATGGCTA
GCATGACTGGTGGACAGCAAATGGGTCGCGGATCCGAATTCGAGCTCCGTCGACAAGCTTGCGGCCGCAT
GCATCACCATCACCATCACCCCATGAAAATCGAAGAAGGTAAACTGGTAATCTGGATTAACGGCGATAAA
GGCTATAACGGTCTCGCTGAAGTCGGTAAGAAATTCGAGAAAGATACCGGAATTAAAGTCACCGTTGAGC
ATCCGGATAAACTGGAAGAGAAATTCCCACAGGTTGCGGCAACTGGCGATGGCCCTGACATTATCTTCTG
GGCACACGACCGCTTTGGTGGCTACGCTCAATCTGGCCTGTTGGCTGAAATCACCCCGGACAAAGCGTTC
CAGGACAAGCTGTATCCGTTTACCTGGGATGCCGTACGTTACAACGGCAAGCTGATTGCTTACCCGATCG
CTGTTGAAGCGTTATCGCTGATTTATAACAAAGATCTGCTGCCGAACCCGCCAAAAACCTGGGAAGAGAT
CCCGGCGCTGGATAAAGAACTGAAAGCGAAAGGTAAGAGCGCGCTGATGTTCAACCTGCAAGAACCGTAC
TTCACCTGGCCGCTGATTGCTGCTGACGGGGGTTATGCGTTCAAGTATGAAAACGGCAAGTACGACATTA
AAGACGTGGGGCGTGGATAAACGCTGGGCGCGAAAGCGGGTCTGACCTTCCTGGTTGACCCTGGATT
