>Addgene plasmid #69799 | NM-01 | depositor partial sequence | sequence record 123538 | rev
AAAAGAGTTACTAGGGATCAAAAATTATGGAAAAGAAGTTCCTTTGAAAAAAATCCGATTGACTTTTTAG
AAGCTAAAGGATATAAGGAAGTTAAAAAAGACTTAATCATTAAACTACCTAAATATAGTCTTTTTGAGTT
AGAAAACGGTCGTAAACGGATGCTGGCTAGTGCCGGAGAATTACAAAAAGGAAATGAGCTGGCTCTGCCA
AGCAAATATGTGAATTTTTTATATTTAGCTAGTCATTATGAAAAGTTGAAGGGTAGTCCAGAAGATAACG
AACAAAAACAATTGTTTGTGGAGCAGCATAAGCATTATTTAGATGAGATTATTGAGCAAATCAGTGAATT
TTCTAAGCGTGTTATTTTAGCAGATGCCAATTTAGATAAAGTTCTTAGTGCATATAACAAACATAGAGAC
AAACCAATACGTGAACAAGCAGAAAATATTATTCATTTATTTACGTTGACGAATCTTGGAGCTCCCGCTG
CTTTTAAATATTTTGATACAACAATTGATCGTAAACGATATACGTCTACAAAAGAAGTTTTAGATGCCAC
TCTTATCCATCAATCCATCACTGGTCTTTATGAAACACGCATTGATTTGAGTCAGCTAGGAGGTGACTGG
AGCCACCCGCAGTTCGAAAAATGACTCGAGCACCACCACCACCACCACTGAGATCCGGCTGCTAACAAAG
CCCGAAAGAAGCTACGCCCA
