>Addgene plasmid #69799 | NM-01 | addgene partial sequence | sequence record 125292 | T7term 5'-GCTAGTTATTGCTCAGCGG-3'
CTTCTTTCGGGCTTTGTTAGCAGCCGGATCTCAGTGGTGGTGGTGGTGGTGCTCGAGTCATTTTTCGAAC
TGCGGGTGGCTCCAGTCACCTCCTAGCTGACTCAAATCAATGCGTGTTTCATAAAGACCAGTGATGGATT
GATGGATAAGAGTGGCATCTAAAACTTCTTTTGTAGACGTATATCGTTTACGATCAATTGTTGTATCAAA
ATATTTAAAAGCAGCGGGAGCTCCAAGATTCGTCAACGTAAATAAATGAATAATATTTTCTGCTTGTTCA
CGTATTGGTTTGTCTCTATGTTTGTTATATGCACTAAGAACTTTATCTAAATTGGCATCTGCTAAAATAA
CACGCTTAGAAAATTCACTGATTTGCTCAATAATCTCATCTAAATAATGCTTATGCTGCTCCACAAACAA
TTGTTTTTGTTCGTTATCTTCTGGACTACCCTTCAACTTTTCATAATGACTAGCTAAATATAAAAAATTC
ACATATTTGCTTGGCAGAGCCAGCTCATTTCCTTTTTGTAATTCTCCGGCACTAGCCAGCATCCGTTTAC
GACCGTTTTCTAACTCAAAAAGACTATATTTAGGTAGTTTAATGATTAAGTCTTTTTTAACTTCCTTATA
TCCTTTAGCTTCTAAAAAGTCAATCGGATTTTTTTCAAAGGAACTTCTTTTCCATAATTTGTGATCCCTA
GTAACTCTTTTAACGGATTTTAACTTCTTCGATTTCCCTTTTTCCACCTTAGCAACCACTAGGACTGAAT
AAGCTACCGTTGGACTATCAAAACCACCATATTTTTTTGGATCCCAGTCTTTTTTACGAGCAATAAGCTT
GTCCGAATTTCTTTTTGGTAAAATTGACTCCTTGGAGAATCCGCCTGTCTGTACTTCTGTTTTCTGGACA
ATATTGACTTGGGGCATGGACAATACTTTGGCGCACTGGGGCAAAATCTCGCCCCTTTAATCCAGACAAT
TCCTCAGTTTCCCCATAAGTTCGATTAAAAGGGCGTTTGGCGAATCTCTCCATTTGCA
