>Addgene plasmid #69799 | NM-01 | addgene partial sequence | sequence record 127290 | T7 5'-TAATACGACTCACTATAGGG-3'
AATAATTTTGTTTAACTTTAAGAAGGAGATATACATATGGCTAGCATGACTGGTGGACAGCAAATGGGTC
GCGGATCCGAATTCGAGCTCCGTCGACAAGCTTGCGGCCGCATGCATCACCATCACCATCACCCCATGAA
AATCGAAGAAGGTAAACTGGTAATCTGGATTAACGGCGATAAAGGCTATAACGGTCTCGCTGAAGTCGGT
AAGAAATTCGAGAAAGATACCGGAATTAAAGTCACCGTTGAGCATCCGGATAAACTGGAAGAGAAATTCC
CACAGGTTGCGGCAACTGGCGATGGCCCTGACATTATCTTCTGGGCACACGACCGCTTTGGTGGCTACGC
TCAATCTGGCCTGTTGGCTGAAATCACCCCGGACAAAGCGTTCCAGGACAAGCTGTATCCGTTTACCTGG
GATGCCGTACGTTACAACGGCAAGCTGATTGCTTACCCGATCGCTGTTGAAGCGTTATCGCTGATTTATA
ACAAAGATCTGCTGCCGAACCCGCCAAAAACCTGGGAAGAGATCCCGGCGCTGGATAAAGAACTGAAAGC
GAAAGGTAAGAGCGCGCTGATGTTCAACCTGCAAGAACCGTACTTCACCTGGCCGCTGATTGCTGCTGAC
GGGGGTTATGCGTTCAAGTATGAAAACGGCAAGTACGACATTAAAGACGTGGGGCGTGGATAAACGCTGG
GCGCGAAAGCGGGTCTGACCTTCCTGGTTGACCCTGATTAAAAACAAACACATGAATGCAGACACCGATT
ACTCCATCGCAGAAGCTGCCTTTAATAAAGGCGAAACAGCGATGACCATCAACGGCCCGTGGGCATGGTC
CAACATCGACACCAGCAAAGTGAATTATGGTGTAACGGTACTGCCGACCTTCAAGGGTCAACCATCCAAA
CCGTTCGTTGGCGTGCTGAGCGCAGGTATT
