>Addgene plasmid #69799 | NM-01 | addgene partial sequence | sequence record 127292 | pBRrevBam 5'-GGTGATGTCGGCGATATAGG-3'
GCATGCATCACCATCACCATCACCCCATGAAAATCGAAGAAGGTAAACTGGTAATCTGGATTAACGGCGA
TAAAGGCTATAACGGTCTCGCTGAAGTCGGTAAGAAATTCGAGAAAGATACCGGAATTAAAGTCACCGTT
GAGCATCCGGATAAACTGGAAGAGAAATTCCCACAGGTTGCGGCAACTGGCGATGGCCCTGACATTATCT
TCTGGGCACACGACCGCTTTGGTGGCTACGCTCAATCTGGCCTGTTGGCTGAAATCACCCCGGACAAAGC
GTTCCAGGACAAGCTGTATCCGTTTACCTGGGATGCCGTACGTTACAACGGCAAGCTGATTGCTTACCCG
ATCGCTGTTGAAGCGTTATCGCTGATTTATAACAAAGATCTGCTGCCGAACCCGCCAAAAACCTGGGAAG
AGATCCCGGCGCTGGATAAAGAACTGAAAGCGAAA
