[The description below was written by a language model from this plasmid's Addgene catalogue record.]
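Description:
NM-01 is a bacterial expression plasmid built on the pET21a backbone for producing a tagged, catalytically inactive form of Streptococcus pyogenes Cas9 in E. coli. It is selected with ampicillin, is listed as low copy, and is propagated in a standard cloning strain. The record does not include a feature table, so the promoter and origin are not explicitly annotated. However, pET21a is a T7 promoter/lac operator-driven system, and the listed T7 and T7 terminator sequencing primers are consistent with the insert sitting between those elements. Expression from such vectors normally requires a host that supplies T7 RNA polymerase.

The insert was cloned between NotI and XhoI sites, both of which are retained. It encodes Cas9 carrying the D10A and H840A substitutions, which disable the RuvC and HNH nuclease domains respectively. The resulting dCas9 can still bind DNA under guide RNA direction but cannot cleave it. The stated purpose refers simply to "Cas9", but the mutation field makes clear that the protein is nuclease-dead. The coding sequence was amplified from an earlier Cas9 expression plasmid, and a StrepII tag was added at the C-terminus during amplification. At the N-terminus the protein carries a His tag and maltose-binding protein (MBP). MBP generally improves the solubility of large recombinant proteins and permits amylose-based capture.

Having affinity handles at both ends allows sequential purification, such as nickel followed by Strep-Tactin, which enriches for full-length protein. The record does not state whether a protease cleavage site separates the tags from Cas9. The construct is suited to recombinant production and purification of dCas9 for in vitro DNA-binding or pull-down applications.
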