Addgene plasmid #69799: NM-01
Purpose: Bacterial expression of Cas9 with His, MBP, and Strep tags
Depositing lab: Gerard Cagney. Depositing organization: University College Dublin.
Backbone
  Vector backbone: pET21a
  Backbone manufacturer: EMD Biosciences
  Backbone size w/o insert (bp): 5443
  Vector type: Bacterial Expression
Growth in bacteria
  Bacterial resistance: Ampicillin, 100 μg/mL
  Growth temperature: 37°C
  Growth strain: DH5alpha
  Copy number: Low Copy
Gene/Insert
  Gene/Insert name: Cas9
  Species: S.pyogenes
  Mutation: Aspartate 10 to Alanine (D10A) and Histidine 840 to Alanine (H840A); catalytically inactive
  Tag / fusion protein: HIS (N terminal on insert); MBP (N terminal on insert); StrepII (C terminal on insert)
  Cloning method: Restriction Enzyme; 5′ cloning site NotI (not destroyed); 3′ cloning site XhoI (not destroyed)
  Sequencing primers: 5′ T7; 3′ T7 terminal
Terms and licenses: Academic/Nonprofit Terms; Industry Terms: Not Available to Industry
Depositor comments: Cas9 was amplified from PMJ841 plasmid (Addgene plasmid 39318) with a strepII tag at C-terminal of the protein.
How to cite: NM-01 was a gift from Gerard Cagney (Addgene plasmid # 69799 ; http://n2t.net/addgene:69799 ; RRID:Addgene_69799)
